>Addgene plasmid #135166 | CI-3 | addgene full sequence | sequence record 267941 | Addgene NGS Result
GTTGACACTCTATCGTTGATAGAGTTATTTTACCACTCCCTATCAGTGATAGAGAAAAGAATTCAAAAGA
TCTAAAGAGGAGAAAGGATCTATGACGACACAGGTCCCACCTTCCGCGTTGCTTCCGTTGAACCCGGAGC
AACTGGCACGCCTTCAGGCGGCCACGACCGATTTAACTCCCACCCAGCTTGCCTGGGTTTCTGGCTATTT
CTGGGGCGTACTCAATCAGCAGCCTGCTGCGCTTGCAGCGACGCCAGCGCCAGCCGCAGAAATGCCGGGT
ATAACTATTATCTCCGCCTCGCAAACCGGCAATGCGCGCCGGGTTGCTGAAGCATTACGTGATGATTTAT
TAGCAGCAAAACTGAACGTTAAGCTGGTGAACGCGGGCGACTATAAATTCAAACAAATCGCCAGCGAAAA
ACTGCTCATCGTAGTGACGTCAACGCAAGGGGAAGGGGAACCGCCGGAAGAAGCCGTCGCGCTGCATAAG
TTCCTGTTCTCCAAAAAAGCGCCAAAGCTGGAAAACACCGCGTTTGCCGTGTTTAGCCTCGGCGATAGCT
CTTATGAATTTTTCTGCCAGTCCGGGAAAGATTTCGACAGCAAGCTGGCGGAACTGGGTGGTGAACGCCT
GCTCGACCGTGTCGATGCCGACGTAGAATACCAGAAAGGAGGATCAGAATGGCGAAAGAAGATAGTAGAA
GTGTTGAAGGCACGGTTACCGAGTGCCTCCCCAGCACAAGCTGCCGCGTCCGCCTCGGTAACGGAGCAGT
TGTCCTCGTCACCATACACGAAAGAAGCTCCCTTAACAGCATCTCTATCAGTGAATCAAAAAATAACAGG
TCGGGACTCGGACAAGGACGTCCGTCACTTGGAAATATCGTATTTAGATAGCGGGATGCGTTACCAGCCG
GGTGACGCGCTGGGCGTCTGGTATCAGAACGATCCGGCACTGGTGAAAGAACTTGTCGAACTGCTGTGGC
TGAAAGGCGATGAACCTGTCACCGTCGAGGGCAAAACGTTGCCTCTGAACGAAGCGCTACAGTGGCACTT
CGAACTGACCGTCAACACCGCCAACATTGTTGAGAATTACGCCACGCTTACCCGCAGTGAAACACTGCTG
CCGCTGGTGGGCGATAAAGCGAAGTTACAGCATTACGCCGCGACGACGCCGATTGTCGACATGGTGCGTT
TCTCCCCGGCACAGCTTGATGCCGAAGCGCTAATTAATCTGCTGCGCCCGCTGACGCCGCGTCTGTATTC
CATCGCCTCCTCGCAGGCGGAAGTCGAGAACGAAGTACACGTCACCGTTGGTGTGGTGCGTTACGACGTG
GAAGGCCGCGCCCGTGCCGGTGGTGCCTCCAGCTTCCTCGCTGACCGCGTGGAAGAAGAGGGCGAAGTCC
GCGTATTTATCGAACATAACGATAACTTCCGCCTGCCAGCCAATCCAGAAACCCCGGTGATTATGATTGG
CCCAGGCACCGGTATTGCGCCGTTCCGCGCCTTTATGCAGCAACGCGCCGCCGACGAAGCGCCAGGTAAA
AACTGGCTGTTCTTTGGTAATCCGCACTTTACGGAAGACTTCCTGTACCAGGTGGAGTGGCAGCGCTACG
TCAAAGATGGCGTGCTGACACGTATCGATCTTGCCTGGTCGCGCGATCAAAAAGAAAAAGTTTACGTACA
AGACAAACTGCGCGAACAGGGCGCGGAGCTGTGGCGCTGGATCAATGATGGTGCCCACATTTATGTCTGC
GGCGACGCTAATCGCATGGCGAAAGACGTTGAGCAGGCACTTCTGGAAGTGATTGCCGAATTTGGTGGCA
TGGACACCGAAGCGGCGGATGAATTTTTAAGTGAGCTGCGCGTAGAGCGCCGTTATCAGCGAGATGTCTA
CTAACTCGAGTAAGGATCTCCAGGCATCAAATAAAACGAAAGGCTCAGTCGAAAGACTGGGCCTTTCGTT
TTATCTGTTGTTTGTCGGTGAACGCTCTCTACTAGAGTCACACTGGCTCACCTTCGGGTGGGCCTTTCTG
CGTTTATACCTATCCCATGGTACGCGTGCTAGAGGCATCAAATAAAACGAAAGGCTCAGTCGAAAGACTG
GGCCTTTCGTTTTATCTGTTGTTTGTCGGTGAACGCTCTCCTGAGTAGGACAAATCCGCCGCCCTAGACC
TAGGGTACGGGTTTTGCTGCCCGCAAACTGGCTGTTCTGGTGTTGCTAGTTTGTTATCAGAATCGCAGAT
CCGGCTTCAGCCGGTTTGCCGGCTGAAAGCGCTATTTCTTCCAGAATTGCCATGATTTTTTCCCCACGGG
AGGCGTCACTGGCTCCCGTGTTGTCGGCAGCTTTGATTCGATAAGCAGCATCGCCTGTTTCAGGCTGTCT
ATGTGTGACTGTTGAGCTGTAACAAGTTGTCTCAGGTGTTCAATTTCATGTTCTAGTTGCTTTGTTTTAC
TGGTTTCACCTGTTCTATTAGGTGTTACATGCTGTTCATCTGTTACATTGTCGATCTGTTCATGGTGAAC
AGCTTTGAATGCACCAAAAACTCGTAAAAGCTCTGATGTATCTATCTTTTTTACACCGTTTTCATCTGTG
CATATGGACAGTTTTCCCTTTGATATGTAACGGTGAACAGTTGTTCTACTTTTGTTTGTTAGTCTTGATG
CTTCACTGATAGATACAAGAGCCATAAGAACCTCAGATCCTTCCGTATTTAGCCAGTATGTTCTCTAGTG
TGGTTCGTTGTTTTTGCGTGAGCCATGAGAACGAACCATTGAGATCATACTTACTTTGCATGTCACTCAA
AAATTTTGCCTCAAAACTGGTGAGCTGAATTTTTGCAGTTAAAGCATCGTGTAGTGTTTTTCTTAGTCCG
TTATGTAGGTAGGAATCTGATGTAATGGTTGTTGGTATTTTGTCACCATTCATTTTTATCTGGTTGTTCT
CAAGTTCGGTTACGAGATCCATTTGTCTATCTAGTTCAACTTGGAAAATCAACGTATCAGTCGGGCGGCC
TCGCTTATCAACCACCAATTTCATATTGCTGTAAGTGTTTAAATCTTTACTTATTGGTTTCAAAACCCAT
TGGTTAAGCCTTTTAAACTCATGGTAGTTATTTTCAAGCATTAACATGAACTTAAATTCATCAAGGCTAA
TCTCTATATTTGCCTTGTGAGTTTTCTTTTGTGTTAGTTCTTTTAATAACCACTCATAAATCCTCATAGA
GTATTTGTTTTCAAAAGACTTAACATGTTCCAGATTATATTTTATGAATTTTTTTAACTGGAAAAGATAA
TGCAATATCTCTTCACTAAAAACTAATTCTAATTTTTCGCTTGAGAACTTGGCATAGTTTGTCCACTGGA
AAATCTCAAAGCCTTTAACCAAAGGATTCCTGATTTCCACAGTTCTCGTCATCAGCTCTCTGGTTGCTTT
AGCTAATACACCATAAGCATTTTCCCTACTGATGTTCATCATCTGAGCGTATTGGTTATAAGTGAACGAT
ACCGTCCGTTCTTTCCTTGTAGGGTTTTCAATCGTGGGGTTGAGTAGTGCCACACAGCATAAAATTAGCT
TGGTTTCATGCTCCGTTAAGTCATAGCGACTAATCGCTAGTTCATTTGCTTTGAAAACAACTAATTCAGA
CATACATCTCAATTGGTCTAGGTGATTTTAATCACTATACCAATTGAGATGGGCTAGTCAATGATAATTA
CTAGTCCTTTTCCCGGGAGATCTGGGTATCTGTAAATTCTGCTAGACCTTTGCTGGAAAACTTGTAAATT
CTGCTAGACCCTCTGTAAATTCCGCTAGACCTTTGTGTGTTTTTTTTGTTTATATTCAAGTGGTTATAAT
TTATAGAATAAAGAAAGAATAAAAAAAGATAAAAAGAATAGATCCCAGCCCTGTGTATAACTCACTACTT
TAGTCAGTTCCGCAGTATTACAAAAGGATGTCGCAAACGCTGTTTGCTCCTCTACAAAACAGACCTTAAA
ACCCTAAAGGCTTAAGTAGCACCCTCGCAAGCTCGGGCAAATCGCTGAATATTCCTTTTGTCTCCGACCA
TCAGGCACCTGAGTCGCTGTCTTTTTCGTGACATTCAGTTCGCTGCGCTCACGGCTCTGGCAGTGAATGG
GGGTAAATGGCACTACAGGCGCCTTTTATGGATTCATGCAAGGAAACTACCCATAATACAAGAAAAGCCC
GTCACGGGCTTCTCAGGGCGTTTTATGGCGGGTCTGCTATGTGGTGCTATCTGACTTTTTGCTGTTCAGC
AGTTCCTGCCCTCTGATTTTCCAGTCTGACCACTTCGGATTATCCCGTGACAGGTCATTCAGACTGGCTA
ATGCACCCAGTAAGGCAGCGGTATCATCAACAGGCTTACCCGTCTTACTGTCCCTAGTGCTTGGATTCTC
ACCAATAAAAAACGCCCGGCGGCAACCGAGCGTTCTGAACAAATCCAGATGGAGTTCTGAGGTCTACTAG
TGCTTGGATTCTCACCAATAAAAAACGCCCGGCGGCAACCGAGCGTTCTGAACAAATCCAGATGGAGTTC
TGAGGTCATTACTGGATCTATCAACAGGAGTCCAAGCGAGCTCGATATCAAATCAGTCCTGCTCCTCGGC
CACGAAGTGCACGCAGTTGCCGGCCGGGTCGCGCAGGGCGAACTCCCGCCCCCACGGCTGCTCGCCGATC
TCGGTCATGGCCGGCCCGGAGGCGTCCCGGAAGTTCGTGGACACGACCTCCGACCACTCGGCGTACAGCT
CGTCCAGGCCGCGCACCCACACCCAGGCCAGGGTGTTGTCCGGCACCACCTGGTCCTGGACCGCGCTGAT
GAACAGGGTCACGTCGTCCCGGACCACACCGGCGAAGTCGTCCTCCACGAAGTCCCGGGAGAACCCGAGC
CGGTCGGTCCAGAACTCGACCGCTCCGGCGACGTCGCGCGCGGTGAGCACCGGAACGGCACTGGTCAACT
TGGCCATACTCTTCCTTTTTCAATATTATTGAAGCATTTATCAGGGTTATTGTCTCATGAGCGGATACAT
ATTTGAATGTATTTAGAAAAATAAACAAATAGGGGTTCCGCGCACATTTCCCCGAAAAGTGCCACCTGCA
TCGATTTATTATGACAACTTGACGGCTACATCATTCACTTTTTCTTCACAACCGGCACGGAACTCGCTCG
GGCTGGCCCCGGTGCATTTTTTAAATACCCGCGAGAAGTAGAGTTGATCGTCAAAACCAACATTGCGACC
GACGGTGGCGATAGGCATCCGGGTGGTGCTCAAAAGCAGCTTCGCCTGGCTGATACGTTGGTCCTCGCGC
CAGCTTAAGACGCTAATCCCTAACTGCTGGCGGAAAAGATGTGACAGACGCGACGGCGACAAGCAAACAT
GCTGTGCGACGCTGGCGATATCAAAATTGCTGTCTGCCAGGTGATCGCTGATGTACTGACAAGCCTCGCG
TACCCGATTATCCATCGGTGGATGGAGCGACTCGTTAATCGCTTCCATGCGCCGCAGTAACAATTGCTCA
AGCAGATTTATCGCCAGCAGCTCCGAATAGCGCCCTTCCCCTTGCCCGGCGTTAATGATTTGCCCAAACA
GGTCGCTGAAATGCGGCTGGTGCGCTTCATCCGGGCGAAAGAACCCCGTATTGGCAAATATTGACGGCCA
GTTAAGCCATTCATGCCAGTAGGCGCGCGGACGAAAGTAAACCCACTGGTGATACCATTCGCGAGCCTCC
GGATGACGACCGTAGTGATGAATCTCTCCTGGCGGGAACAGCAAAATATCACCCGGTCGGCAAACAAATT
CTCGTCCCTGATTTTTCACCACCCCCTGACCGCGAATGGTGAGATTGAGAATATAACCTTTCATTCCCAG
CGGTCGGTCGATAAAAAAATCGAGATAACCGTTGGCCTCAATCGGCGTTAAACCCGCCACCAGATGGGCA
TTAAACGAGTATCCCGGCAGCAGGGGATCATTTTGCGCTTCAGCCATACTTTTCATACTCCCGCCATTCA
GAGAAGAAACCAATTGTCCATATTGCATCAGACATTGCCGTCACTGCGTCTTTTACTGGCTCTTCTCGCT
AACCAAACCGGTAACCCCGCTTATTAAAAGCATTCTGTAACAAAGCGGGACCAAAGCCATGACAAAAACG
CGTAACAAAAGTGTCTATAATCACGGCAGAAAAGTCCACATTGATTATTTGCACGGCGTCACACTTTGCT
ATGCCATAGCATTTTTATCCATAAGATTAGCGGATCCTACCTGACGCTTTTTATCGCAACTCTCTACTGT
TTCTCCATACCCGTTTTTTTGGGAATTCGAGCTCTAAGGAGGTTATAAAAA
[216 nt withheld, positions 6352-6567]
TGACTCGAGTAAGGATCTCCAGGCATCAAATAAAACGAAAGGCTCAGTCGAAAGACTGGGCCTTTCGTTT
TATCTGTTGTTTGTCGGTGAACGCTCTCTACTAGAGTCACACTGGCTCACCTTCGGGTGGGCCTTTCTGC
GTTTATACCTAGGGATATATTCCGCTTCCTCGCTCACTGACTCGCTACGCTCGGTCGTTCGACTGCGGCG
AGCGGAAATGGCTTACGAACGGGGCGGAGATTTCCTGGAAGATGCCAGGAAGATACTTAACAGGGAAGTG
AGAGGGCCGCGGCAAAGCCGTTTTTCCATAGGCTCCGCCCCCCTGACAAGCATCACGAAATCTGACGCTC
AAATCAGTGGTGGCGAAACCCGACAGGACTATAAAGATACCAGGCGTTTCCCCCTGGCGGCTCCCTCGTG
CGCTCTCCTGTTCCTGCCTTTCGGTTTACCGGTGTCATTCCGCTGTTATGGCCGCGTTTGTCTCATTCCA
CGCCTGACACTCAGTTCCGGGTAGGCAGTTCGCTCCAAGCTGGACTGTATGCACGAACCCCCCGTTCAGT
CCGACAGCTGCGCCTTATCCGGTAACTATCGTCTTGAGTCCAACCCGGAAAGACATGCAAAAGCACAACT
GGCAGCAGCCACTGGTAATTGATTTAGAGGAGTTAGTCTTGAAGTCATGCGCCGGTTAAGGCTAAACTGA
AAGGACAAGTTTTGGTGACTGCGCTCCTCCAAGCCAGTTACCTCGGTTCAAAGAGTTGGTAGCTCAGAGA
ACCTTCGAAAAACCGCCCTGCAAGGCGGTTTTTTCGTTTTCAGAGCAAGAGATTACGCGCAGACCAAAAC
GATCTCAAGAAGATCATCTTATTAATCAGATAAAATATTTCTAGATTTCAGTGCAATTTATCTCTTCAAA
TGTAGCACCTGAAGTCAGCCCCATACGATATAAGTTGTTACTAGTGCTTGGATTCTCACCAATAAAAAAC
GCCCGGCGGCAACCGAGCGTTCTGAACAAATCCAGATGGAGTTCTGAGGTCATTACTGGATCTATCAACA
GGAGTCCAAGCGAGCTCGATATCAAATTACGCCCCGCCCTGCCACTCATCGCAGTACTACTAGTGCTTGG
ATTCTCACCAATAAAAAACGCCCGGCGGCAACCGAGCGTTCTGAACAAATCCAGATGGAGTTCTGAGGTC
ATTACTGGATCTATCAACAGGAGTCCAAGCGAGCTCTCGAACCCCAGAGTCCCGCTTATTTGCCGACTAC
CTTGGTGATCTCGCCTTTCACGTAGTGGACAAATTCTTCCAACTGATCTGCGCGCGAGGCCAAGCGATCT
TCTTCTTGTCCAAGATAAGCCTGTCTAGCTTCAAGTATGACGGGCTGATACTGGGCCGGCAGGCGCTCCA
TTGCCCAGTCGGCAGCGACATCCTTCGGCGCGATTTTGCCGGTTACTGCGCTGTACCAAATGCGGGACAA
CGTAAGCACTACATTTCGCTCATCGCCAGCCCAGTCGGGCGGCGAGTTCCATAGCGTTAAGGTTTCATTT
AGCGCCTCAAATAGATCCTGTTCAGGAACCGGATCAAAGAGTTCCTCCGCCGCTGGACCTACCAAGGCAA
CGCTATGTTCTCTTGCTTTTGTCAGCAAGATAGCCAGATCAATGTCGATCGTGGCTGGCTCGAAGATACC
TGCAAGAATGTCATTGCGCTGCCATTCTCCAAATTGCAGTTCGCGCTTAGCTGGATAACGCCACGGAATG
ATGTCGTCGTGCACAACAATGGTGACTTCTACAGCGCGGAGAATCTCGCTCTCTCCAGGGGAAGCCGAAG
TTTCCAAAAGGTCGTTGATCAAAGCTCGCCGCGTTGTTTCATCAAGCCTTACGGTCACCGTAACTAGCAA
ATCAATATCACTGTGTGGCTTCAGGCCGCCATCCACTGCGGAGCCGTACAAATGTACGGCCAGCAACGTC
GGTTCGAGATGGCGCTCGATGGCGCCAACTACCTCTGATAGTTGAGTCGATACTTCGGTGATCACCGCTT
CCCTCATAATGTTTAACTTTGTTTTAGGGCGACTGCCCTGCTGCGTAACATCGTTGCTGCTCCATAACAT
CAAACATCGACCCATGGCGTAACGCGCTTGCTGCTTGGATGCCCGAGGCATAGACTGTACCCCAAAAAAA
CAGTCATAGCAAGCCATGAAAACCGCCACTGCACCGTTACCACCGCTGCGTTCGGTCAAGGTTCTGGACC
AGTTGCGTGAGCGCATGCGAAACGATCCTCATCCTGTCTCTTGATCAGATCTTGATCCCCTGCGCCATCA
GATCCTTGGCGGCAAGAAAGCCATCCAGTTTACTTTGCAGGGCTTCCCAACCTTACCAGAGGGCGCCCCA
GCTGGCAATTCCGACGTCGACGTCTTAAGACCCACTTTCACATTTAAGTTGTTTTTCTAATCCGCATATG
ATCAATTCAAGGCCGAATAAGAAGGCTGGCTCTGCACCTTGGTGATCAAATAATTCGATAGCTTGTCGTA
ATAATGGCGGCATACTATCAGTAGTAGGTGTTTCCCTTTCTTCTTTAGCGACTTGATGCTCTTGATCTTC
CAATACGCAACCTAAAGTAAAATGCCCCACAGCGCTGAGTGCATATAATGCATTCTCTAGTGAAAAACCT
TGTTGGCATAAAAAGGCTAATTGATTTTCGAGAGTTTCATACTGTTTTTCTGTAGGCCGTGTACCTAAAT
GTACTTTTGCTCCATCGCGATGACTTAGTAAAGCACATCTAAAACTTTTAGCGTTATTACGTAAAAAATC
TTGCCAGCTTTCCCCTTCTAAAGGGCAAAAGTGAGTATGGTGCCTATCTAACATCTCAATGGCTAAGGCG
TCGAGCAAAGCCCGCTTATTTTTTACATGCCAATACAATGTAGGCTGCTCTACACCTAGCTTCTGGGCGA
GTTTACGGGTTGTTAAACCTTCGATTCCGACCTCATTAAGCAGCTCTAATGCGCTGTTAATCACTTTACT
TTTATCTAATCTAGACATCATTAATTCCTAATTTTT
Features (pLannotate 1.2.2; 26 found; start..end, strand, type, name):
      1..56      +  promoter       tetR/tetA promoters: tetR; overlapping promoters for bacterial tetR and tetA
     92..1891    +  CDS            cysJ: CYSJ_ECOLI - Experimental evidence at protein level: Swiss-Prot protein existence level 1. Component of the sulfite reductase complex that catalyzes the 6-electron reduction of sulfite to sulfide. This is one of several activities required for the biosynthesis of L-cysteine from sulfate. The flavoprotein component catalyzes the electron flow from NADPH -> FAD -> FMN to the hemoprotein component. From Escherichia coli (strain K12).
   1918..1989    +  terminator     rrnB T1 terminator: transcription terminator T1 from the E. coli rrnB gene
   2005..2032    +  terminator     T7Te terminator: phage T7 early transcription terminator
   2069..2155    +  terminator     rrnB T1 terminator: Escherichia coli rrnB; transcription terminator T1 from the E. coli rrnB gene
   2693..3643    -  CDS            Rep101: RepA protein needed for replication with the pSC101 origin; rep101
   3691..3913    -  rep_origin     pSC101 ori: low-copy replication origin that requires the Rep101 protein
   4415..4449    -  terminator     lambda t0 terminator: minimal transcription terminator from phage lambda (Scholtissek and Grosse, 1987)
   4488..4582    -  terminator     lambda t0 terminator: transcription terminator from phage lambda
   4603..4977    -  CDS            BleoR: antibiotic-binding protein; Sh ble from Streptoalloteichus hindustanus; confers resistance to bleomycin, phleomycin, and Zeocin™
   4978..5082    -  promoter       AmpR promoter: bla
   5122..5997    -  CDS            araC: ARAC_ECOLI - Experimental evidence at protein level: Swiss-Prot protein existence level 1. Transcription factor that regulates the expression of several genes involved in the transport and metabolism of L-arabinose (PubMed:4362626, PubMed:328165, PubMed:6251457, PubMed:2962192, PubMed:6319708, PubMed:2231717, PubMed:1447222). Functions both as a positive and a negative regulator (PubMed:328165, PubMed:6251457). In the presence of arabinose, activates the expression of the araBAD, araE, araFGH and araJ promoters (PubMed:4362626, PubMed:328165, PubMed:6251457, PubMed:2962192, PubMed:6319708, Pub
   6024..6308    +  promoter       araBAD promoter: araBAD; promoter of the L-arabinose operon of E. coli; the araC regulatory gene is transcribed in the opposite direction (Guzman et al., 1995)
   6352..6567    +  CDS            infA (sequence withheld): IF1_ECOLI - Experimental evidence at protein level: Swiss-Prot protein existence level 1. One of the essential components for the initiation of protein synthesis. Binds in the vicinity of the A-site. Stabilizes the binding of IF-2 and IF-3 on the 30S subunit to which N-formylmethionyl- tRNA(fMet) subsequently binds. Helps modulate mRNA selection, yielding the 30S pre-initiation complex (PIC). Upon addition of the 50S ribosomal subunit, IF-1, IF-2 and IF-3 are released leaving the mature 70S translation initiation complex. From Escherichia coli (strain K12).
   6594..6665    +  terminator     rrnB T1 terminator: transcription terminator T1 from the E. coli rrnB gene
   6681..6708    +  terminator     T7Te terminator: phage T7 early transcription terminator
   6727..6782    -  rep_origin     RSF ori (fragment): Plasmids containing the RSF 1030 origin of replication can be propagated in E. coli cells that contain additional plasmids with compatible origins.
   6870..7415    -  rep_origin     p15A ori: Plasmids containing the medium-copy-number p15A origin of replication can be propagated in E. coli cells that contain a second plasmid with the ColE1 origin.
   7529..7623    -  terminator     lambda t0 terminator: transcription terminator from phage lambda
   7644..7675    -  CDS            CmR (fragment): chloramphenicol acetyltransferase; cat; confers resistance to chloramphenicol
   7688..7782    -  terminator     lambda t0 terminator: transcription terminator from phage lambda
   7813..8604    -  CDS            SmR: aminoglycoside adenylyltransferase (Murphy, 1985); aadA; confers resistance to spectinomycin and streptomycin
   8611..8667    -  CDS            GmR (fragment): gentamycin acetyltransferase; aacC1; confers resistance to gentamycin
   8753..8827    +  CDS            int (fragment): INT2_ECOLX - Protein inferred from homology: Swiss-Prot protein existence level 3. Putative integrase believed to be involved in the insertion of antibiotic resistance genes into plasmids and transposons. From Escherichia coli.
   8855..8959    -  CDS            tnpA (fragment): TN5P_ECOLX - Also known as tnp. Experimental evidence at protein level: Swiss-Prot protein existence level 1. Mediates transposition of transposon Tn5 by a 'cut and paste' mechanism. First, the monomeric transposase binds the 19 bp inverted DNA repeats flanking the transposon. Then, dimerization of the DNA- bound transposase creates a synaptic DNA complex. After nicking of the first DNA strand, excision of the transposon proceeds through a series of intermediates. The transposase then mediates the insertion of the transposon at a new site by strand transfer. The activity of the wild- type tran
   8972..9595    -  CDS            TetR: tetracycline repressor TetR; tetR from transposon Tn10; TetR binds to the tetracycline operator tetO to inhibit transcription. This inhibition can be relieved by adding tetracycline or doxycycline.
