[The description below was written by a language model from this plasmid's Addgene catalogue record and pLannotate feature annotations shown in this document.]
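Description:
CI-3 is a synthetic-biology plasmid for E. coli, catalogued as a low-copy, spectinomycin-selected construct built on the pH9 backbone (about 4.9 kb in total, with a 1.8 kb synthetic insert assembled by Gibson cloning). Its payload is a designed "entangled" sequence in which the coding information for infA, the essential translation initiation factor IF1, is embedded in an overlapping arrangement within cysJ, the flavoprotein component of sulfite reductase used in cysteine biosynthesis. This is functional variant 3 of that cysJ-infA design. The insert sits downstream of a TetO-type promoter (annotated as the tetR/tetA promoter region) and is followed by rrnB T1 and T7Te terminators. A TetR repressor gene on the plasmid keeps expression off until it is relieved by tetracycline-class inducers. The associated work concerns sequence entanglement as a way to stabilise and contain genetic information, by coupling a gene of interest to an essential gene so that mutations in one are constrained by the other.

The annotated sequence record does not match the catalogue size. It spans roughly 9.6 kb and contains two replication systems (pSC101 ori with Rep101, and p15A) along with two selection markers (SmR/aadA and BleoR). It also carries a separate araC/araBAD-driven wild-type infA cassette with its own terminators. This may mean the sequencing result merges CI-3 with a second, arabinose-inducible infA complementation plasmid, but the record does not explain the discrepancy. It also does not make clear which origin belongs to CI-3. The aadA marker agrees with the listed spectinomycin resistance, and the short CmR, GmR, integrase and transposase fragments appear to be backbone remnants.
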