Addgene plasmid #135166: CI-3
Purpose: Expressing cysJ-infA functional variant 3
Depositing lab: Harris Wang. Depositing organization: Columbia University. Publication: Synthetic sequence entanglement augments stability and containment of genetic information in cells. Blazejewski T, Ho HI, Wang HH. Science. 2019 Aug 9;365(6453):595-598. doi: 10.1126/science.aav5477. PubMed 31395784.
Backbone
  Vector backbone: pH9
  Backbone size w/o insert (bp): 3100
  Total vector size (bp): 4900
  Vector type: Synthetic Biology
Growth in bacteria
  Bacterial resistance: Spectinomycin, 50 μg/mL
  Growth temperature: 37°C
  Growth strain: DH5alpha
  Copy number: Low Copy
Gene/Insert
  Gene/Insert name: CysJ-infA overlapping region in CI-3
  Species: Synthetic
  Insert size (bp): 1800
  Promoter: TetO
  Cloning method: Gibson Cloning
  Sequencing primers: 5′ ACCTCATTAAGCAGCTCTAATGCGCTG; 3′ TGTGACTCTAGTAGAGAGCGTTCAC
Terms and licenses: Academic/Nonprofit Terms; Industry Terms: Not Available to Industry
How to cite: CI-3 was a gift from Harris Wang (Addgene plasmid # 135166 ; http://n2t.net/addgene:135166 ; RRID:Addgene_135166)
