>Addgene plasmid #135166 | CI-3 | depositor partial sequence | sequence record 271281 | CysJ-infA overlapping region in CI-3
TTCGACAGCAAGCTGGCGGAACTGGGTGGTGAACGCCTGCTCGACCGTGTCGATGCCGACGTAGAATACC
AGAAAGGAGGATCAGAATGGCGAAAGAAGATAGTAGAAGTGTTGAAGGCACGGTTACCGAGTGCCTCCCC
AGCACAAGCTGCCGCGTCCGCCTCGGTAACGGAGCAGTTGTCCTCGTCACCATACACGAAAGAAGCTCCC
TTAACAGCATCTCTATCAGTGAATCAAAAAATAACAGGTCGGGACTCGGACAAGGACGTCCGTCACTTGG
AAATATCGTATTTAGATAGCGGGATGCGTTACCAGCCGGGTGACGCGCTGGGCGTCTGGTATCAGAACGA
TCCGGCACTGGTGAAAGAACTTGTCGAACTG
